>Addgene plasmid #189803 | E42_gRunx1_gRNA3_dTet_NGFR | addgene full sequence | sequence record 375694 | Addgene NGS Result
CCCAGTCACGTAGCGATAGCGGAGTGTAGATCCGGCTGTGGAATGTGTGTCAGTTAGGGTGTGGAAAGTC
CCCAGGCTCCCCAGCAGGCAGAAGTATGCAAAGCATGCATCTCAATTAGTCAGCAACCAGGTGTGGAAAG
TCCCCAGGCTCCCCAGCAGGCAGAAGTATGCAAAGCATGCATCTCAATTAGTCAGCAACCATAGTCCCGC
CCCTAACTCCGCCCATCCCGCCCCTAACTCCGCCCAGTTCCGCCCATTCTCCGCCCCATGGCTGACTAAT
TTTTTTTATTTATGCAGAGGCCGAGGCCGCCTCGGCCTCTGAGCTATTCCAGAAGTAGTGAGGAGGCTTT
TTTGGAGGCCTAGGCTTTTGCAAAAAGCTTACTGGCTTAACTATGCGGCATCAGAGCAGATTGTACTGAG
AGTGCACCATATGCGGTGTGAAATACCGCACAGATGCGTAAGGAGAAAATACCGCATCAGGCGCTCTTCC
GCTTCCTCGCTCACTGACTCGCTGCGCTCGGTCGTTCGGCTGCGGCGAGCGGTATCAGCTCACTCAAAGG
CGGTAATACGGTTATCCACAGAATCAGGGGATAACGCAGGAAAGAACATGTGAGCAAAAGGCCAGCAAAA
GGCCAGGAACCGTAAAAAGGCCGCGTTGCTGGCGTTTTTCCATAGGCTCCGCCCCCCTGACGAGCATCAC
AAAAATCGACGCTCAAGTCAGAGGTGGCGAAACCCGACAGGACTATAAAGATACCAGGCGTTTCCCCCTG
GAAGCTCCCTCGTGCGCTCTCCTGTTCCGACCCTGCCGCTTACCGGATACCTGTCCGCCTTTCTCCCTTC
GGGAAGCGTGGCGCTTTCTCATAGCTCACGCTGTAGGTATCTCAGTTCGGTGTAGGTCGTTCGCTCCAAG
CTGGGCTGTGTGCACGAACCCCCCGTTCAGCCCGACCGCTGCGCCTTATCCGGTAACTATCGTCTTGAGT
CCAACCCGGTAAGACACGACTTATCGCCACTGGCAGCAGCCACTGGTAACAGGATTAGCAGAGCGAGGTA
TGTAGGCGGTGCTACAGAGTTCTTGAAGTGGTGGCCTAACTACGGCTACACTAGAAGGACAGTATTTGGT
ATCTGCGCTCTGCTGAAGCCAGTTACCTTCGGAAAAAGAGTTGGTAGCTCTTGATCCGGCAAACAAACCA
CCGCTGGTAGCGGTGGTTTTTTTGTTTGCAAGCAGCAGATTACGCGCAGAAAAAAAGGATCTCAAGAAGA
TCCTTTGATCTTTTCTACGGGGTCTGACGCTCAGTGGAACGAAAACTCACGTTAAGGGATTTTGGTCATG
AGATTATCAAAAAGGATCTTCACCTAGATCCTTTTAAATTAAAAATGAAGTTTTAAATCAATCTAAAGTA
TATATGAGTAAACTTGGTCTGACAGTTACCAATGCTTAATCAGTGAGGCACCTATCTCAGCGATCTGTCT
ATTTCGTTCATCCATAGTTGCCTGACTCCCCGTCGTGTAGATAACTACGATACGGGAGGGCTTACCATCT
GGCCCCAGTGCTGCAATGATACCGCGAGACCCACGCTCACCGGCTCCAGATTTATCAGCAATAAACCAGC
CAGCCGGAAGGGCCGAGCGCAGAAGTGGTCCTGCAACTTTATCCGCCTCCATCCAGTCTATTAATTGTTG
CCGGGAAGCTAGAGTAAGTAGTTCGCCAGTTAATAGTTTGCGCAACGTTGTTGCCATTGCTGCAGGCATC
GTGGTGTCACGCTCGTCGTTTGGTATGGCTTCATTCAGCTCCGGTTCCCAACGATCAAGGCGAGTTACAT
GATCCCCCATGTTGTGCAAAAAAGCGGTTAGCTCCTTCGGTCCTCCGATCGTTGTCAGAAGTAAGTTGGC
CGCAGTGTTATCACTCATGGTTATGGCAGCACTGCATAATTCTCTTACTGTCATGCCATCCGTAAGATGC
TTTTCTGTGACTGGTGAGTACTCAACCAAGTCATTCTGAGAATAGTGTATGCGGCGACCGAGTTGCTCTT
GCCCGGCGTCAACACGGGATAATACCGCGCCACATAGCAGAACTTTAAAAGTGCTCATCATTGGAAAACG
TTCTTCGGGGCGAAAACTCTCAAGGATCTTACCGCTGTTGAGATCCAGTTCGATGTAACCCACTCGTGCA
CCCAACTGATCTTCAGCATCTTTTACTTTCACCAGCGTTTCTGGGTGAGCAAAAACAGGAAGGCAAAATG
CCGCAAAAAAGGGAATAAGGGCGACACGGAAATGTTGAATACTCATACTCTTCCTTTTTCAATATTATTG
AAGCATTTATCAGGGTTATTGTCTCATGAGCGGATACATATTTGAATGTATTTAGAAAAATAAACAAATA
GGGGTTCCGCGCACATTTCCCCGAAAAGTGCCACCTGACGTCTAAGAAACCATTATTATCATGACATTAA
CCTATAAAAATAGGCGTATCACGAGGCCCTTTCGTCTTCAAGAATTAGCTTGGCCATTGCATACGTTGTA
TCCATATCATAATATGTACATTTATATTGGCTCATGTCCAACATTACCGCCATGTTGACATTGATTATTG
ACTAGTTATTAATAGTAATCAATTACGGGGTCATTAGTTCATAGCCCATATATGGAGTTCCGCGTTACAT
AACTTACGGTAAATGGCCCGCCTGGCTGACCGCCCAACGACCCCCGCCCATTGACGTCAATAATGACGTA
TGTTCCCATAGTAACGCCAATAGGGACTTTCCATTGACGTCAATGGGTGGAGTATTTACGGTAAACTGCC
CACTTGGCAGTACATCAAGTGTATCATATGCCAAGTACGCCCCCTATTGACGTCAATGACGGTAAATGGC
CCGCCTGGCATTATGCCCAGTACATGACCTTATGGGACTTTCCTACTTGGCAGTACATCTACGTATTAGT
CATCGCTATTACCATGGTGATGCGGTTTTGGCAGTACATCAATGGGCGTGGATAGCGGTTTGACTCACGG
GGATTTCCAAGTCTCCACCCCATTGACGTCAATGGGAGTTTGTTTTGGCACCAAAATCAACGGGACTTTC
CAAAATGTCGTAACAACTCCGCCCCATTGACGCAAATGGGCGGTAGGCGTGTACGGTGGGAGGTCTATAT
AAGCAGAGCTCAATAAAAGAGCCCACAACCCCTCACTCGGCGCGCCAGTCTTCCGATAGACTGCGTCGCC
CGGGTACCCGTATTCCCAATAAAGCCTCTTGCTGTTTGCATCCGAATCGTGGTCTCGCTGTTCCTTGGGA
GGGTCTCCTCTGAGTGATTGACTACCCACGACGGGGGTCTTTCATTTGGGGGCTCGTCCGGGATTTGGAG
ACCCCTGCCCAGGGACCACCGACCCACCACCGGGAGGTAAGCTGGCCAGCAACTTATCTGTGTCTGTCCG
ATTGTCTAGTGTCTATGTTTGATGTTATGCGCCTGCGTCTGTACTAGTTAGCTAACTAGCTCTGTATCTG
GCGGACCCGTGGTGGAACTGACGAGTTCTGAACACCCGGCCGCAACCCTGGGAGACGTCCCAGGGACTTT
GGGGGCCGTTTTTGTGGCCCGACCTGAGGAAGGGAGTCGATGTGGAATCCGACCCCGTCAGGATATGTGG
TTCTGGTAGGAGACGAGAACCTAAAACAGTTCCCGCCTCCGTCTGAATTTTTGCTTTCGGTTTGGAACCG
AAGCCGCGCGTCTTGTCTGCTGCAGCGCTGCAGCATCGTTCTGTGTTGTCTCTGTCTGACTGTGTTTCTG
TATTTGTCTGAAAATTAGGGCCAGACTGTTACCACTCCCTTAAGTTTGACCTTAGGTCACTGGAAAGATG
TCGAGCGGATCGCTCACAACCAGTCGGTAGATGTCAAGAAGAGACGTTGGGTTACCTTCTGCTCTGCAGA
ATGGCCAACCTTTAACGTCGGATGGCCGCGAGACGGCACCTTTAACCGAGACCTCATCACCCAGGTTAAG
ATCAAGGTCTTTTCACCTGGCCCGCATGGACACCCAGACCAGGTCCCCTACATCGTGACCTGGGAAGCCT
TGGCTTTTGACCCCCCTCCCTGGGTCAAGCCCTTTGTACACCCTAAGCCTCCGCCTCCTCTTCCTCCATC
CGCCCCGTCTCTCCCCCTTGAACCTCCTCGTTCGACCCCGCCTCGATCCTCCCTTTATCCAGCCCTCACT
CCTTCTCTAGGCGCCGGAATTGAAGGATCCGAGGGCCTATTTCCCATGATTCCTTCATATTTGCATATAC
GATACAAGGCTGTTAGAGAGATAATTGGAATTAATTTGACTGTAAACACAAAGATATTAGTACAAAATAC
GTGACGTAGAAAGTAATAATTTCTTGGGTAGTTTGCAGTTTTAAAATTATGTTTTAAAATGGACTATCAT
ATGCTTACCGTAACTTGAAAGTATTTCGATTTCTTGGCTTTATATATCTTGTGGAAAGGACGAAACACCG
AGCGGCGACCGCAGCATGGGTTTAAGAGCTATGCTGGAAACAGCATAGCAAGTTTAAATAAGGCTAGTCC
GTTATCAACTTGAAAAAGTGGCACCGAGTCGGTGCTTTTTTTCTCGAGTGGCTCCGGTGCCCGTCAGTGG
GCAGAGCGCACATCGCCCACAGTCCCCGAGAAGTTGGGGGGAGGGGTCGGCAATTGAACCGGTGCCTAGA
GAAGGTGGCGCGGGGTAAACTGGGAAAGTGATGTCGTGTACTGGCTCCGCCTTTTTCCCGAGGGTGGGGG
AGAACCGTATATAAGTGCAGTAGTCGCCGTGAACGTTCTTTTTCGCAACGGGTTTGCCGCCAGAACACAG
GTGTCGTGACGCGGTCGCCACCATGGCCACAACCATGGACGGGCCGCGCCTGCTGCTGTTGCTGCTTCTG
GGGGTGTCCCTTGGAGGTGCCAAGGAGGCATGCCCCACAGGCCTGTACACACACAGCGGTGAGTGCTGCA
AAGCCTGCAACCTGGGCGAGGGTGTGGCCCAGCCTTGTGGAGCCAACCAGACCGTGTGTGAGCCCTGCCT
GGACAGCGTGACGTTCTCCGACGTGGTGAGCGCGACCGAGCCGTGCAAGCCGTGCACCGAGTGCGTGGGG
CTCCAGAGCATGTCGGCGCCGTGCGTGGAGGCCGACGACGCCGTGTGCCGCTGCGCCTACGGCTACTACC
AGGATGAGACGACTGGGCGCTGCGAGGCGTGCCGCGTGTGCGAGGCGGGCTCGGGCCTCGTGTTCTCCTG
CCAGGACAAGCAGAACACCGTGTGCGAGGAGTGCCCCGACGGCACGTATTCCGACGAGGCCAACCACGTG
GACCCGTGCCTGCCCTGCACCGTGTGCGAGGACACCGAGCGCCAGCTCCGCGAGTGCACACGCTGGGCCG
ACGCCGAGTGCGAGGAGATCCCTGGCCGTTGGATTACACGGTCCACACCCCCAGAGGGCTCGGACAGCAC
AGCCCCCAGCACCCAGGAGCCTGAGGCACCTCCAGAACAAGACCTCATAGCCAGCACGGTGGCAGGTGTG
GTGACCACAGTGATGGGCAGCTCCCAGCCCGTGGTGACCCGAGGCACCACCGACAACCTCATCCCTGTCT
ATTGCTCCATCCTGGCTGCTGTGGTTGTGGGCCTTGTGGCCTACATAGCCTTCAAGAGGTGGAACAGTCA
TCGATATCCTCGAGGTCACCGCGGTCTAGAGTCGACCTGCAGCCAAGCTTATCGATAAATCGATTAGTCC
AATTTGTTAAAGACAGGATATCAGTGGTCCAGGCTCTAGTTTTGACTCAACAATATCACCAGCTGAAGCC
TATAGAGTACGAGCCATAGATAAAATAAAAGATTTTATTTAGTCTCCAGAAAAAGGGGGGAATGAAAGAC
CCCACCTGTAGGTTTGGCAAGCTAGCTTAAGTAACGCCATTTTGCAAGGCATGGAAAAATACATAACTGA
GAATAGAGAAGTTCAGATCAAGGTCAGGAACAGATGGAACAGGGTCGACCCTAGAGAACCATCAGATGTT
TCCAGGGTGCCCCAAGGACCTGAAATGACCCTGTGCCTTATTTGAACTAACCAATCAGTTCGCTTCTCGC
TTCTGTTCGCGCGCTTCTGCTCCCCGAGCTCAATAAAAGAGCCCACAACCCCTCACTCGGGGCGCCAGTC
CTCCGATTGACTGAGTCGCCCGGGTACCCGTGTATCCAATAAACCCTCTTGCAGTTGCATCCGACTTGTG
GTCTCGCTGTTCCTTGGGAGGGTCTCCTCTGAGTGATTGACTACCCGTCAGCGGGGGTCTTTCATTTGGG
GGCTCGTCCGGGATCGGGAGACCCCTGCCCAGGGACCACCGACCCACCACCGGGAGGTAAGCTGGCTGCC
TCGCGCGTTTCGGTGATGACGGTGAAAACCTCTGACACATGCAGCTCCCGGAGACGGTCACAGCTTGTCT
GTAAGCGGATGCCGGGAGCAGACAAGCCCGTCAGGGCGCGTCAGCGGGTGTTGGCGGGTGTCGGGGCGCA
GCCATGA
Features (pLannotate 1.2.2; 19 found; start..end, strand, type, name):
     45..374     +  promoter       SV40 promoter: SV40 enhancer and early promoter
    380..481     +  misc_feature   bom (fragment): basis of mobility region from pBR322
    667..1255    -  rep_origin     ori: high-copy-number ColE1/pMB1/pBR322/pUC origin of replication
   1426..2286    -  CDS            AmpR: β-lactamase; bla; confers resistance to ampicillin, carbenicillin, and related antibiotics
   2287..2391    -  promoter       AmpR promoter: bla
   2577..2956    +  enhancer       CMV enhancer: human cytomegalovirus immediate early enhancer
   2957..3160    +  promoter       CMV promoter: human cytomegalovirus (CMV) immediate early promoter
   3161..3336    +  LTR            5' LTR (truncated): truncated long terminal repeat from Moloney murine sarcoma virus
   3458..3732    +  misc_feature   MESV Ψ (fragment): packaging signal of murine embryonic stem cell virus
   3799..4215    +  CDS            gag (truncated): truncated Moloney murine leukemia virus (MMLV) gag gene lacking the start codon
   4231..4471    +  promoter       U6 promoter: RNA polymerase III promoter for human U6 snRNA
   4518..4585    +  misc_RNA       tracrRNA (fragment): trans-activating CRISPR RNA for the Streptococcus pyogenes CRISPR/Cas9 system
   4619..4830    +  promoter       EF-1α core promoter: core promoter for human elongation factor EF-1α
   4865..5668    +  CDS            NGFR (fragment): TNR16_HUMAN - Also known as TNFRSF16. Experimental evidence at protein level: Swiss-Prot protein existence level 1. Low affinity receptor which can bind to NGF, BDNF, NTF3, and NTF4. Forms a heterodimeric receptor with SORCS2 that binds the precursor forms of NGF, BDNF and NTF3 with high affinity, and has much lower affinity for mature NGF and BDNF (PubMed:24908487). Plays an important role in differentiation and survival of specific neuronal populations during development (By similarity). Can mediate cell survival as well as cell death of neural cells. Plays a role in the inactivation of RHOA
   5695..5712    +  misc_feature   MCS (fragment): pUC18/19 multiple cloning site
   5728..5829    +  CDS            env (fragment): murine leukemia virus gPr80 envelope polyprotein precursor; env; proteolytically cleaved into gp70SU and p15TM subunits
   5871..6296    +  LTR            3' LTR (ΔU3): self-inactivating 3' long terminal repeat (LTR) from Moloney murine leukemia virus
   6365..6405    +  CDS            rop (fragment): Rop protein, which maintains plasmids at low copy number; rop
   6507..28      +  misc_feature   bom (fragment) (across the origin): basis of mobility region from pBR322
