[The description below was written by a language model from this plasmid's Addgene catalogue record and pLannotate feature annotations shown in this document.]
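Description:
E42_gRunx1_gRNA3_dTet_NGFR is a gammaretroviral guide RNA vector built on the pQCXIN backbone, designed to deliver a CRISPR single guide RNA against mouse Runx1 into target cells. In bacteria it is maintained through a high-copy ColE1/pUC-type origin and selected with ampicillin via the β-lactamase gene. The full sequenced plasmid is about 6.5 kb.

The viral genome is arranged in the self-inactivating format typical of the pQCX series. A CMV enhancer/promoter fused to a truncated 5' LTR drives production of genomic RNA in packaging cells. It is followed by the Ψ packaging signal and a truncated, start-codon-less gag segment that improves encapsidation. The 3' LTR carries a U3 deletion, so after integration LTR promoter activity is lost and expression depends on the internal promoters.

Two internal cassettes form the payload. A human U6 RNA polymerase III promoter transcribes the 19-nucleotide Runx1-targeting spacer joined to a Streptococcus pyogenes Cas9 guide scaffold (annotated as a tracrRNA fragment). Downstream, an EF-1α core promoter expresses a fragment of human NGFR, which in vectors of this kind typically serves as a cell-surface marker for identifying or sorting transduced cells. The record does not itself state this role, nor explain the "dTet" part of the name.

No Cas9 coding sequence is annotated, so the nuclease must be supplied separately. The associated work concerns Runx1 and Runx3 function in mouse T-lineage commitment, consistent with use of this vector for Runx1 disruption in mouse progenitor cells.
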