Addgene plasmid #189803: E42_gRunx1_gRNA3_dTet_NGFR
Purpose: Retroviral delivery of guide RNA against mouse Runx1
Depositing lab: Ellen Rothenberg. Depositing organization: California Institute of Technology. Publication: Runx1 and Runx3 drive progenitor to T-lineage transcriptome conversion in mouse T cell commitment via dynamic genomic site switching. Shin B, Hosokawa H, Romero-Wolf M, Zhou W, Masuhara K, Tobin VR, Levanon D, Groner Y, Rothenberg EV. Proc Natl Acad Sci U S A. 2021 Jan 26;118(4). pii: 2019655118. doi: 10.1073/pnas.2019655118. PubMed 33479171.
Backbone
  Vector backbone: pQCXIN
  Vector type: Retroviral
Growth in bacteria
  Bacterial resistance: Ampicillin, 100 μg/mL
  Growth temperature: 37°C
  Growth strain: NEB Stable
  Copy number: Unknown
Gene/Insert
  Gene/Insert name: gRunx1_gRNA3
  gRNA/shRNA sequence: agcggcgaccgcagcatgg
  Species: M. musculus (mouse)
  Insert size (bp): 19
  Entrez Gene: Runx1 (a.k.a. AML1, CBF-alpha-2, Cbfa2, Pebp2a2, Pebpa2b)
  Cloning method: Unknown
Terms and licenses: Academic/Nonprofit Terms; Industry Terms: Not Available to Industry
How to cite: E42_gRunx1_gRNA3_dTet_NGFR was a gift from Ellen Rothenberg (Addgene plasmid # 189803 ; http://n2t.net/addgene:189803 ; RRID:Addgene_189803)
